Addgene plasmid #81083: pUB_smFLAG_ActB_MS2
Purpose: Translation reporter: Encodes Beta-actin (374 aa) fused to smFLAG (Spaghetti Monster FLAG: 10 copies of an epitope tag FLAG).
Depositing lab: Tim Stasevich. Depositing organization: Colorado State University, Fort Collins. Publication: Real-time quantification of single RNA translation dynamics in living cells. Morisaki T, Lyon K, DeLuca KF, DeLuca JG, English BP, Zhang Z, Lavis LD, Grimm JB, Viswanathan S, Looger LL, Lionnet T, Stasevich TJ. Science. 2016 Jun 17;352(6292):1425-9. doi: 10.1126/science.aaf0899. Epub 2016 May 5. PubMed 27313040.
Backbone
  Vector backbone: pHAGE-UbiC
  Total vector size (bp): 10118
  Vector type: Mammalian Expression
Growth in bacteria
  Bacterial resistance: Ampicillin, 100 μg/mL
  Growth temperature: 37°C
  Growth strain: NEB Stable
  Copy number: High Copy
Gene/Insert
  Gene/Insert name: smFLAG_ActB_24xMS2
Terms and licenses: Academic/Nonprofit Terms; Industry Terms: Not Available to Industry
How to cite: pUB_smFLAG_ActB_MS2 was a gift from Tim Stasevich (Addgene plasmid # 81083 ; http://n2t.net/addgene:81083 ; RRID:Addgene_81083)
