[The description below was written by a language model from this plasmid's Addgene catalogue record.]
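Description:
pUB_smFLAG_ActB_MS2 is a mammalian expression plasmid of about 10.1 kb built on the pHAGE-UbiC backbone. It is maintained in bacteria as a high-copy plasmid under ampicillin selection. The backbone and plasmid names point to a ubiquitin C promoter driving the insert, but the record does not list the promoter explicitly. No feature table is provided, so regulatory and backbone elements cannot be confirmed in detail. No mammalian selection marker is stated.

The insert, smFLAG_ActB_24xMS2, is a single-RNA translation reporter. Its open reading frame encodes beta-actin (374 amino acids) fused to smFLAG, a "spaghetti monster" tag that carries 10 copies of the FLAG epitope. The order of elements in the insert name suggests the tag lies at the N-terminus. The transcript also carries 24 MS2 stem-loop repeats, which are normally placed in the untranslated region, although the record does not state their position. In this kind of design, a fluorescently labelled MS2 coat protein binds the stem-loops and marks individual mRNA molecules. Fluorescent anti-FLAG probes bind the repeated epitopes as they emerge from ribosomes, so nascent polypeptides light up on the same mRNA. Co-localisation of the two signals identifies transcripts that are being actively translated and allows the dynamics of translation to be followed in real time.

The construct is used for live-cell imaging and quantification of translation at the level of single RNAs. The highly repetitive epitope and stem-loop arrays are consistent with its propagation in a recombination-deficient bacterial strain.
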