>Addgene plasmid #81083 | pUB_smFLAG_ActB_MS2 | addgene partial sequence | sequence record 158315 | hBetaActin-R 5'-AAGCATTTGCGGTGGACGAT-3'
CTGATCCACATCTGCTGGAAGGTGGACAGCGAGGCCAGGATGGAGCCGCCGATCCACACGGAGTACTTGC
GCTCAGGAGGAGCAATGATCTTGATCTTCATTGTGCTGGGTGCCAGGGCAGTGATCTCCTTCTGCATCCT
GTCGGCAATGCCAGGGTACATGGTGGTGCCGCCAGACAGCACTGTGTTGGCGTACAGGTCTTTGCGGATG
TCCACGTCACACTTCATGATGGAGTTGAAGGTAGTTTCGTGGATGCCACAGGACTCCATGCCCAGGAAGG
AAGGCTGGAAGAGTGCCTCAGGGCAGCGGAACCGCTCATTGCCAATGGTGATGACCTGGCCGTCAGGCAG
CTCGTAGCTCTTCTCCAGGGAGGAGCTGGAAGCAGCCGTGGCCATCTCTTGCTCGAAGTCCAGGGCGACG
TAGCACAGCTTCTCCTTAATGTCACGCACGATTTCCCGCTCGGCCGTGGTGGTGAAGCTGTAGCCGCGCT
CGGTGAGGATCTTCATGAGGTAGTCAGTCAGGTCCCGGCCAGCCAGGTCCAGACGCAGGATGGCATGGGG
GAGGGCATACCCCTCGTAGATGGGCACAGTGTGGGTGACCCCGTCACCGGAGTCCATCACGATGCCAGTG
GTACGGCCAGAGGCGTACAGGGATAGCACAGCCTGGATAGCAACGTACATGGCTGGGGTGTTGAAGGTCT
CAAACATGATCTGGGTCATCTTCTCGCGGTTGGCCTTGGGGTTCAGGGGGGCCTCGGTCAGCAGCACGGG
GTGCTCCTCGGGAGCCACACGCAGCTCATTGTAGAAGGTGTGGTGCCAGATTTTCTCCATGTCGTCCCAG
TTGGTGACGATGCCGTGCTCGATGGGGTACTTCAGGGTGAGGATGCCTCTCTTGCTCTGGGCCTCGTCGC
CCACATAGGAATCCTTCTGACCCATGCCCACCATCACGCCCTGGTGCCTGGGGCGCCCCACGATGGAGGG
GAAGACGGCCCGGGGGGCATCGTCGCCCGCGAAGCCGGCCTTGCACATGCCGGAGCCGT
