>Addgene plasmid #81083 | pUB_smFLAG_ActB_MS2 | addgene partial sequence | sequence record 158316 | hUBCpro-F2 5'-CGCCGATGATTATATAAGGA-3'
GTTCCGTCGCAGCCGGGATTTGGGTCGCGGTTCTTGTTTGTGGATCGCTGTGATCGTCACTTGGCGGCCG
CCACCATGGACTACAAGGACGACGACGACAAAGGTGACTACAAAGATGATGACGATAAAGGCGACTATAA
GGACGATGACGACAAGGGCGGAAACTCACTGATCAAGGAAAACATGCGGATGAAGGTGGTGATGGAGGGC
TCCGTGAATGGTCACCAGTTCAAGTGCACCGGAGAGGGAGAGGGAAACCCGTACATGGGAACTCAGACCA
TGCGCATTAAGGTCATCGAAGGAGGTCCGCTGCCGTTCGCTTTCGATATCCTGGCCACTTCGTTCGGAGG
AGGGTCGCGCACGTTCATCAAGTACCCGAAGGGAATCCCGGACTTCTTTAAGCAGTCATTCCCGGAAGGA
TTCACTTGGGAACGGGTGACCCGGTATGAAGATGGAGGTGTGGTGACTGTCATGCAAGATACTTCGCTGG
AGGATGGGTGCCTCGTGTACCACGTCCAAGTCCGCGGAGTGAATTTCCCGTCCAACGGACCAGTGATGCA
GAAAAAGACGAAGGGTTGGGAACCTAATACTGAAATGATGTACCCCGCAGACGGAGGGCTGAGGGGCTAC
ACCCACATGGCGCTGAAGGTCGACGGAGGAGATTACAAGGATGACGACGATAAGCAACAAGATTACAAAG
ACGATGATGACAAGGGCCAGCAGGGCGACTACAAGGACGACGACGACAAGCAGCAGGACTACAAAGATGA
CGATGATAAAGGAGGAGGACATCTGTCCTGTTCGTTCGTGACCACCTACAGATCAAAGAAAACCGTGGGA
AACATCAAGATGCCGGGCATTCATGCCGTCGACCACCGCCTGGAGCGGCTCGAAGAATCAGACAATGAGA
TGTTCGTCGTGCAAAGAGAACATGCCGTGGCCAAGTTCGCGGGACTGGGAGGCGGTGGAGGCGATTACAA
AGACGATGATGAC
