>Addgene plasmid #81083 | pUB_smFLAG_ActB_MS2 | addgene partial sequence | sequence record 158317 | WPRE-R 5'-CATAGCGTAAAAGGAGCAACA-3'
CAAATTTTGTAATCCAGAGGTTGATTAGGATCTATCGATATGAGATCTGAGGTGTTTGATGTACGGTGCG
GTGATCCTGCACCGTTTGCCTGGTTGTAAGTTTGTGGGTTGTCGGCGGATGCCGTGTTCGTGCATCCGTT
TGTCGTGTTTTTGTGAGGTTTTCCGCCGCGGGAAGGCTGTTGCTCTTCCCGTCGGATGTTTTTCGTAATA
GTTTGCGCTGGACGAAAGCGTGATCGTCTTTCGTATTTGTAAACCAGTTGATTTTTCCGTGTGTACCGTT
CGCTGTTGCTGAACGGTTTGGTTTTTGATAGTAGTGAGAGATGTGGGCTGGTACGCTGATGCTGTACCAG
TAATTGTTTTTGATTTGGTATGTTGGAATGGGCAAGCGGTGATCCTGCTTGCCAGTTTTGTGGGAAGAGG
TTTGAGGTAGGAGTGGGTTCGCTGGTGCTGAACCCATTTGGTAGTTTCTGTGGTTGAGACTTGTGGAGCA
TGCCGTGATCGTGCATGCTTGAATGTCCTGAGTGGAAGTGATGTAGCTGCGGGATCCGTGATCGTGATCC
CGAAAGGTAAGTAATCGTATTGGACGTGGAACGACGAGCCCTGGTGGTGCTCGTCCTTGTCCGTGTTTTG
AAATTCGTGAGAGCATGGGTGGCGTGATCGTCCACCCAAGAAATAGGCACAATGTATGCTCGAGTGTTTC
GAAGCGCTGATGCTGCTTCGAGAAGAGTAGTTTTTGTCTTGTTGGTGAGAGTCCATGGCCTGATGGTCCA
TGGAGGGTTTGTCCAGTTGGACAAGAAACAACACTCCGAGCCCTGTTGGTGCTCGGATGTGATTTTGTTG
GGGATGTATTCTTGGGGCCCATGCGCTGATGCTGCATGGGGACATAAATTTTCTTGAGTTGGGTACTGGG
CAGGAACGCTGATGCTGTTCCTGTA
